Addgene plasmid #159678: pDest-303
Purpose: (Empty Backbone) Gateway destination vector for mammalian protein expression
Depositing lab: Dominic Esposito. Depositing organization: National Cancer Institute (NCI). Publication: Membrane interactions of the globular domain and the hypervariable region of KRAS4b define its unique diffusion behavior. Goswami D, Chen, Yang Y, Gudla PR, Columbus J, Worthy K, Rigby M, Wheeler M, Mukhopadhyay S, Powell K, Burgan W, Wall V, Esposito D, Simanshu DK, Lightstone FC, Nissley DV, McCormick F, Turbyville T. Elife. 2020 Jan 20;9. pii: 47654. doi: 10.7554/eLife.47654. PubMed 31958057.
Backbone
  Vector backbone: pcDNA3.1
  Vector type: Mammalian Expression
Growth in bacteria
  Bacterial resistance: Chloramphenicol and Ampicillin, 25 & 100 μg/mL
  Growth temperature: 37°C
  Growth strain: ccdB Survival
  Copy number: High Copy
Gene/Insert
  Gene/Insert name: None
Terms and licenses: Academic/Nonprofit Terms; Industry Terms: Not Available to Industry
How to cite: pDest-303 was a gift from Dominic Esposito (Addgene plasmid # 159678 ; http://n2t.net/addgene:159678 ; RRID:Addgene_159678)
