[The description below was written by a language model from this plasmid's Addgene catalogue record and pLannotate feature annotations shown in this document.]
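Description:
pDest-303 is an empty Gateway destination vector for protein expression in mammalian cells, built on a pcDNA3.1 backbone. In E. coli it replicates from a high-copy ColE1/pUC-type origin and carries an ampicillin resistance gene (β-lactamase with its own promoter). An f1 phage origin is also present. Because the Gateway cassette contains the ccdB toxin gene, the unrecombined plasmid has to be propagated in a ccdB-tolerant strain, and it is selected with both ampicillin and chloramphenicol.

The Gateway cassette holds the chloramphenicol acetyltransferase gene, a ccdA fragment and ccdB. The annotation software flanks it with an attB4/attR2-like site on one side and attR1 on the other. This mixed labelling suggests a variant att site, possibly for multisite recombination, but the record does not state this. In an LR reaction, the cassette is replaced by the incoming entry-clone DNA, and loss of ccdB provides counter-selection against unrecombined vector in standard strains. A bovine growth hormone polyadenylation signal lies next to the cassette and would terminate transcripts from the inserted sequence.

No mammalian promoter such as CMV is annotated upstream of the cassette. The promoter driving the insert is therefore not given in the record, and it may be meant to come from the entry clones.

For mammalian cells, an SV40 early promoter drives the neo gene, followed by an SV40 poly(A) signal, allowing G418 selection of transfected cells. The plasmid also carries the Epstein-Barr virus oriP, which supports episomal maintenance in cells that express EBNA1; no EBNA1 gene is annotated on the plasmid itself.
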