Features (pLannotate 1.2.2; 25 found; start..end, strand, type, name):
    204..1993    -  rep_origin     oriP: Epstein-Barr virus oriP replication origin (Yates et al., 2000)
   2014..2066    -  misc_feature   bom (fragment): basis of mobility region from pBR322
   2199..2219    +  protein_bind   attB4: mutant version of attB; core recombination site for the Gateway® BP reaction BP Clonase™
   2213..2322    +  protein_bind   attR2 (fragment): mutant version of attR; recombination site for the Gateway® LR reaction LR Clonase™
   2347..2377    +  promoter       lac UV5 promoter: E. coli lac promoter with an "up" mutation
   2401..2430    +  promoter       cat promoter (fragment): promoter of the E. coli cat gene encoding chloramphenicol acetyltransferase
   2431..3090    +  CDS            CmR: chloramphenicol acetyltransferase; cat; confers resistance to chloramphenicol
   3248..3406    +  CDS            ccdA (fragment): CCDA_ECO57 - Also known as H, letA. Experimental evidence at protein level: Swiss-Prot protein existence level 1. Antitoxin component of a type II toxin-antitoxin (TA) system which inhibits the post-segregational killing (PSK) of plasmid-free cells, also referred to as a plasmid addiction system. Binds to and blocks the activity of CcdB; will also remove bound CcdB protein from the CcdB-GyrA complex by forming a CcdA-CcdB complex, a process termed rejuvenation. Functions as a transcriptional corepressor for the ccdAB operon, repression also requires CcdB (By similarity). From Escherichia coli
   3411..3713    +  CDS            ccdB: CCDB_ECOLI - Also known as G, letB, letD. Experimental evidence at protein level: Swiss-Prot protein existence level 1. Toxic component of a type II toxin-antitoxin (TA) system, functioning in plasmid maintainence. Responsible for the post- segregational killing (PSK) of plasmid-free cells, also referred to as a plasmid addiction system. Half-life of over 2 hours. Cell killing by CcdB is accompanied by filamentation, defects in chromosome and plasmid segregation, defects in cell division, formation of anucleate cells, decreased DNA synthesis and plasmid loss. Interferes with the activity of DN
   3757..3881    -  protein_bind   attR1: mutant version of attR; recombination site for the Gateway® LR reaction LR Clonase™
   3943..3961    -  promoter       SP6 promoter: promoter for bacteriophage SP6 RNA polymerase
   3987..4211    +  polyA_signal   bGH poly(A) signal: bovine growth hormone polyadenylation signal
   4215..4236    +  promoter       SV40 promoter (fragment): SV40 enhancer and early promoter
   4257..4685    +  rep_origin     f1 ori (sequence partly withheld): f1 bacteriophage origin of replication; arrow indicates direction of (+) strand synthesis
   4699..5028    +  promoter       SV40 promoter: SV40 enhancer and early promoter
   5095..5886    +  CDS            neo: KKA2_KLEPN - Also known as kan, nptII. Experimental evidence at protein level: Swiss-Prot protein existence level 1. Resistance to kanamycin, neomycin, paromomycin, ribostamycin, butirosin and gentamicin B. From Klebsiella pneumoniae.
   5910..6068    +  CDS            ble (fragment): BLE_KLEPN - Experimental evidence at protein level: Swiss-Prot protein existence level 1. Binding protein with a strong affinity to the bleomycin family of antibiotics. Binds to CL990; an antimitotic-antibiotic compound. From Klebsiella pneumoniae.
   6063..6184    +  polyA_signal   SV40 poly(A) signal: SV40 polyadenylation signal
   6257..6273    -  protein_bind   lac operator: The lac repressor binds to the lac operator to inhibit transcription in E. coli. This inhibition can be relieved by adding lactose or isopropyl-β-D-thiogalactopyranoside (IPTG). lac repressor encoded by lacI
   6281..6311    -  promoter       lac promoter: promoter for the E. coli lac operon
   6326..6347    -  protein_bind   CAP binding site: CAP binding activates transcription in the presence of cAMP. E. coli catabolite activator protein
   6360..6452    -  CDS            lacI (fragment): lac repressor; lacI; The lac repressor binds to the lac operator to inhibit transcription in E. coli. This inhibition can be relieved by adding lactose or isopropyl-β-D-thiogalactopyranoside (IPTG).
   6635..7223    -  rep_origin     ori: high-copy-number ColE1/pMB1/pBR322/pUC origin of replication
   7394..8254    -  CDS            AmpR: β-lactamase; bla; confers resistance to ampicillin, carbenicillin, and related antibiotics
   8255..8359    -  promoter       AmpR promoter: bla
>Addgene plasmid #159678 | pDest-303 | addgene full sequence | sequence record 313768 | Addgene NGS Result
GACGGATCGGGAGATCCGCCTTTATGTGTAACTCTTGGCTGAAGCTCTTACACCAATGCTGGGGGACATG
TACCTCCCAGGGGCCCAGGAAGACTACGGGAGGCTACACCAACGTCAATCAGAGGGGCCTGTGTAGCTAC
CGATAAGCGGACCCTCAAGAGGGCATTAGCAATAGTGTTTATAAGGCCCCCTTGTTAACCCTAAACGGGT
AGCATATGCTTCCCGGGTAGTAGTATATACTATCCAGACTAACCCTAATTCAATAGCATATGTTACCCAA
CGGGAAGCATATGCTATCGAATTAGGGTTAGTAAAAGGGTCCTAAGGAACAGCGATATCTCCCACCCCAT
GAGCTGTCACGGTTTTATTTACATGGGGTCAGGATTCCACGAGGGTAGTGAACCATTTTAGTCACAAGGG
CAGTGGCTGAAGATCAAGGAGCGGGCAGTGAACTCTCCTGAATCTTCGCCTGCTTCTTCATTCTCCTTCG
TTTAGCTAATAGAATAACTGCTGAGTTGTGAACAGTAAGGTGTATGTGAGGTGCTCGAAAACAAGGTTTC
AGGTGACGCCCCCAGAATAAAATTTGGACGGGGGGTTCAGTGGTGGCATTGTGCTATGACACCAATATAA
CCCTCACAAACCCCTTGGGCAATAAATACTAGTGTAGGAATGAAACATTCTGAATATCTTTAACAATAGA
AATCCATGGGGTGGGGACAAGCCGTAAAGACTGGATGTCCATCTCACACGAATTTATGGCTATGGGCAAC
ACATAATCCTAGTGCAATATGATACTGGGGTTATTAAGATGTGTCCCAGGCAGGGACCAAGACAGGTGAA
CCATGTTGTTACACTCTATTTGTAACAAGGGGAAAGAGAGTGGACGCCGACAGCAGCGGACTCCACTGGT
TGTCTCTAACACCCCCGAAAATTAAACGGGGCTCCACGCCAATGGGGCCCATAAACAAAGACAAGTGGCC
ACTCTTTTTTTTGAAATTGTGGAGTGGGGGCACGCGTCAGCCCCCACACGCCGCCCTGCGGTTTTGGACT
GTAAAATAAGGGTGTAATAACTTGGCTGATTGTAACCCCGCTAACCACTGCGGTCAAACCACTTGCCCAC
AAAACCACTAATGGCACCCCGGGGAATACCTGCATAAGTAGGTGGGCGGGCCAAGATAGGGGCGCGATTG
CTGCGATCTGGAGGACAAATTACACACACTTGCGCCTGAGCGCCAAGCACAGGGTTGTTGGTCCTCATAT
TCACGAGGTCGCTGAGAGCACGGTGGGCTAATGTTGCCATGGGTAGCATATACTACCCAAATATCTGGAT
AGCATATGCTATCCTAATCTATATCTGGGTAGCATAGGCTATCCTAATCTATATCTGGGTAGCATATGCT
ATCCTAATCTATATCTGGGTAGTATATGCTATCCTAATTTATATCTGGGTAGCATAGGCTATCCTAATCT
ATATCTGGGTAGCATATGCTATCCTAATCTATATCTGGGTAGTATATGCTATCCTAATCTGTATCCGGGT
AGCATATGCTATCCTAATAGAGATTAGGGTAGTATATGCTATCCTAATTTATATCTGGGTAGCATATACT
ACCCAAATATCTGGATAGCATATGCTATCCTAATCTATATCTGGGTAGCATATGCTATCCTAATCTATAT
CTGGGTAGCATAGGCTATCCTAATCTATATCTGGGTAGCATATGCTATCCTAATCTATATCTGGGTAGTA
TATGCTATCCTAATTTATATCTGGGTAGCATAGGCTATCCTAATCTATATCTGGGTAGCATATGCTATCC
TAATCTATATCTGGGTAGTATATGCTATCCTAATCTGTATCCGGGTAGCATATGCTATCCTCATGCATAT
ACAGTCAGCATATGATACCCAGTAGTAGAGTGGGAGTGCTATCCTTTGCATATGCCGCCACCTCCCAAGG
GGGCGTGAATTTTCGCTGCTTGTCCTTTTCCTGCTGGGGATCTCCCGATCCCCTATGGTGCACTCTCAGT
ACAATCTGCTCTGATGCCGCATAGTTAAGCCAGTATCTGCTCCCTGCTTGTGTGTTGGAGGTCGCTGAGT
AGTGCGCGAGCAAAATTTAAGCTACAACAAGGCAAGGCTTGACCGACAATTGCATGAAGAATCTGCTTAG
GGTTAGGCGTTTTGCGCTGCTTCGATCACAACTTTGTATAGAAAAGTTGAACGAGAAACGTAAAATGATA
TAAATATCAATATATTAAATTAGATTTTGCATAAAAAACAGACTACATAATACTGTAAAACACAACATAT
CCAGTCACTATGGCGGCCGCATTAGGCACCCCAGGCTTTACACTTTATGCTTCCGGCTCGTATAATGTGT
GGATTTTGAGTTAGGATCCGTCGAGATTTTCAGGAGCTAAGGAAGCTAAAATGGAGAAAAAAATCACTGG
ATATACCACCGTTGATATATCCCAATGGCATCGTAAAGAACATTTTGAGGCATTTCAGTCAGTTGCTCAA
TGTACCTATAACCAGACCGTTCAGCTGGATATTACGGCCTTTTTAAAGACCGTAAAGAAAAATAAGCACA
AGTTTTATCCGGCCTTTATTCACATTCTTGCCCGCCTGATGAATGCTCATCCGGAATTCCGTATGGCAAT
GAAAGACGGTGAGCTGGTGATATGGGATAGTGTTCACCCTTGTTACACCGTTTTCCATGAGCAAACTGAA
ACGTTTTCATCGCTCTGGAGTGAATACCACGACGATTTCCGGCAGTTTCTACACATATATTCGCAAGATG
TGGCGTGTTACGGTGAAAACCTGGCCTATTTCCCTAAAGGGTTTATTGAGAATATGTTTTTCGTCTCAGC
CAATCCCTGGGTGAGTTTCACCAGTTTTGATTTAAACGTGGCCAATATGGACAACTTCTTCGCCCCCGTT
TTCACCATGGGCAAATATTATACGCAAGGCGACAAGGTGCTGATGCCGCTGGCGATTCAGGTTCATCATG
CCGTTTGTGATGGCTTCCATGTCGGCAGAATGCTTAATGAATTACAACAGTACTGCGATGAGTGGCAGGG
CGGGGCGTAAACGCGTGGATCCGGCTTACTAAAAGCCAGATAACAGTATGCGTATTTGCGCGCACCGGTG
CTAGCGTATACCCGAAGTATGTCAAAAAGAGGTATGCTATGAAGCAGCGTATTACAGTGACAGTTGACAG
CGACAGCTATCAGTTGCTCAAGGCATATATGATGTCAATATCTCCGGTCTGGTAAGCACAACCATGCAGA
ATGAAGCCCGTCGTCTGCGTGCCGAACGCTGGAAAGCGGAAAATCAGGAAGGGATGGCTGAGGTCGCCCG
GTTTATTGAAATGAACGGCTCTTTTGCTGACGAGAACAGGGGCTGGTGAAATGCAGTTTAAGGTTTACAC
CTATAAAAGAGAGAGCCGTTATCGTCTGTTTGTGGATGTACAGAGTGATATTATTGACACGCCCGGGCGA
CGGATGGTGATCCCCCTGGCCAGTGCACGTCTGCTGTCAGATAAAGTCTCCCGTGAACTTTACCCGGTGG
TGCATATCGGGGATGAAAGCTGGCGCATGATGACCACCGATATGGCCAGTGTGCCGGTCTCCGTTATCGG
GGAAGAAGTGGCTGATCTCAGCCACCGCGAAAATGACATCAAAAACGCCATTAACCTGATGTTCTGGGGA
ATATAAATGTCAGGCTCCCTTATACACAGCCAGTCTGCAGGTCGACCATAGTGACTGGATATGTTGTGTT
TTACAGTATTATGTAGTCTGTTTTTTATGCAAAATCTAATTTAATATATTGATATTTATATCATTTTACG
TTTCTCGTTCAACTTTCTTGTACAAAGTTGTGAAATTCTGCAGATATCCATCACACTGGCGGCCGCTCGA
GCATGCATCTAGAGGGCCCTATTCTATAGTGTCACCTAAATGCTAGAGCTCGCTGATCAGCCTCGACTGT
GCCTTCTAGTTGCCAGCCATCTGTTGTTTGCCCCTCCCCCGTGCCTTCCTTGACCCTGGAAGGTGCCACT
CCCACTGTCCTTTCCTAATAAAATGAGGAAATTGCATCGCATTGTCTGAGTAGGTGTCATTCTATTCTGG
GGGGTGGGGTGGGGCAGGACAGCAAGGGGGAGGATTGGGAAGACAATAGCAGGCATGCTGGGGATGCGGT
GGGCTCTATGGCTTCTGAGGCGGAAAGAACCAGCTGGGGCTCTAGGGGGTATCCCC
[124 nt withheld, positions 4257-4380]
C
[91 nt withheld, positions 4382-4472]
A
[49 nt withheld, positions 4474-4522]
CCTTTGACGTTGGAGTCCACGTTCTTT
[37 nt withheld, positions 4550-4586]
ACCCTATCTCGGTCTATTCTTTTGATTTATAAGGGATTTTGCCGATTTCGGCCTATTGGTTAAAAAATGA
GCTGATTTAACAAAAATTTAACGCGAATTAATTCTGTGGAATGTGTGTCAGTTAGGGTGTGGAAAGTCCC
CAGGCTCCCCAGCAGGCAGAAGTATGCAAAGCATGCATCTCAATTAGTCAGCAACCAGGTGTGGAAAGTC
CCTAGGCTCCCCAGCAGGCAGAAGTATGCAAAGCATGCATCTCAATTAGTCAGCAACCATAGTCCCGCCC
CTAACTCCGCCCATCCCGCCCCTAACTCCGCCCAGTTCCGCCCATTCTCCGCCCCATGGCTGACTAATTT
TTTTTATTTATGCAGAGGCCGAGGCCGCCTCTGCCTCTGAGCTATTCCAGAAGTAGTGAGGAGGCTTTTT
TGGAGGCCTAGGCTTTTGCAAAAAGCTCCCGGGAGCTTGTATATCCATTTTCGGATCTGATCAAGAGACA
GGATGAGGATCGTTTCGCATGATTGAACAAGATGGATTGCACGCAGGTTCTCCGGCCGCTTGGGTGGAGA
GGCTATTCGGCTATGACTGGGCACAACAGACAATCGGCTGCTCTGATGCCGCCGTGTTCCGGCTGTCAGC
GCAGGGGCGCCCGGTTCTTTTTGTCAAGACCGACCTGTCCGGTGCCCTGAATGAACTGCAGGACGAGGCA
GCGCGGCTATCGTGGCTGGCCACGACGGGCGTTCCTTGCGCAGCTGTGCTCGACGTTGTCACTGAAGCGG
GAAGGGACTGGCTGCTATTGGGCGAAGTGCCGGGGCAGGATCTCCTGTCATCTCACCTTGCTCCTGCCGA
GAAAGTATCCATCATGGCTGATGCAATGCGGCGGCTGCATACGCTTGATCCGGCTACCTGCCCATTCGAC
CACCAAGCGAAACATCGCATCGAGCGAGCACGTACTCGGATGGAAGCCGGTCTTGTCGATCAGGATGATC
TGGACGAAGAGCATCAGGGGCTCGCGCCAGCCGAACTGTTCGCCAGGCTCAAGGCGCGCATGCCCGACGG
CGAGGATCTCGTCGTGACCCATGGCGATGCCTGCTTGCCGAATATCATGGTGGAAAATGGCCGCTTTTCT
GGATTCATCGACTGTGGCCGGCTGGGTGTGGCGGACCGCTATCAGGACATAGCGTTGGCTACCCGTGATA
TTGCTGAAGAGCTTGGCGGCGAATGGGCTGACCGCTTCCTCGTGCTTTACGGTATCGCCGCTCCCGATTC
GCAGCGCATCGCCTTCTATCGCCTTCTTGACGAGTTCTTCTGAGCGGGACTCTGGGGTTCGAAATGACCG
ACCAAGCGACGCCCAACCTGCCATCACGAGATTTCGATTCCACCGCCGCCTTCTATGAAAGGTTGGGCTT
CGGAATCGTTTTCCGGGACGCCGGCTGGATGATCCTCCAGCGCGGGGATCTCATGCTGGAGTTCTTCGCC
CACCCCAACTTGTTTATTGCAGCTTATAATGGTTACAAATAAAGCAATAGCATCACAAATTTCACAAATA
AAGCATTTTTTTCACTGCATTCTAGTTGTGGTTTGTCCAAACTCATCAATGTATCTTATCATGTCTGTAT
ACCGTCGACCTCTAGCTAGAGCTTGGCGTAATCATGGTCATAGCTGTTTCCTGTGTGAAATTGTTATCCG
CTCACAATTCCACACAACATACGAGCCGGAAGCATAAAGTGTAAAGCCTGGGGTGCCTAATGAGTGAGCT
AACTCACATTAATTGCGTTGCGCTCACTGCCCGCTTTCCAGTCGGGAAACCTGTCGTGCCAGCTGCATTA
ATGAATCGGCCAACGCGCGGGGAGAGGCGGTTTGCGTATTGGGCGCTCTTCCGCTTCCTCGCTCACTGAC
TCGCTGCGCTCGGTCGTTCGGCTGCGGCGAGCGGTATCAGCTCACTCAAAGGCGGTAATACGGTTATCCA
CAGAATCAGGGGATAACGCAGGAAAGAACATGTGAGCAAAAGGCCAGCAAAAGGCCAGGAACCGTAAAAA
GGCCGCGTTGCTGGCGTTTTTCCATAGGCTCCGCCCCCCTGACGAGCATCACAAAAATCGACGCTCAAGT
CAGAGGTGGCGAAACCCGACAGGACTATAAAGATACCAGGCGTTTCCCCCTGGAAGCTCCCTCGTGCGCT
CTCCTGTTCCGACCCTGCCGCTTACCGGATACCTGTCCGCCTTTCTCCCTTCGGGAAGCGTGGCGCTTTC
TCATAGCTCACGCTGTAGGTATCTCAGTTCGGTGTAGGTCGTTCGCTCCAAGCTGGGCTGTGTGCACGAA
CCCCCCGTTCAGCCCGACCGCTGCGCCTTATCCGGTAACTATCGTCTTGAGTCCAACCCGGTAAGACACG
ACTTATCGCCACTGGCAGCAGCCACTGGTAACAGGATTAGCAGAGCGAGGTATGTAGGCGGTGCTACAGA
GTTCTTGAAGTGGTGGCCTAACTACGGCTACACTAGAAGAACAGTATTTGGTATCTGCGCTCTGCTGAAG
CCAGTTACCTTCGGAAAAAGAGTTGGTAGCTCTTGATCCGGCAAACAAACCACCGCTGGTAGCGGTGGTT
TTTTTGTTTGCAAGCAGCAGATTACGCGCAGAAAAAAAGGATCTCAAGAAGATCCTTTGATCTTTTCTAC
GGGGTCTGACGCTCAGTGGAACGAAAACTCACGTTAAGGGATTTTGGTCATGAGATTATCAAAAAGGATC
TTCACCTAGATCCTTTTAAATTAAAAATGAAGTTTTAAATCAATCTAAAGTATATATGAGTAAACTTGGT
CTGACAGTTACCAATGCTTAATCAGTGAGGCACCTATCTCAGCGATCTGTCTATTTCGTTCATCCATAGT
TGCCTGACTCCCCGTCGTGTAGATAACTACGATACGGGAGGGCTTACCATCTGGCCCCAGTGCTGCAATG
ATACCGCGAGACCCACGCTCACCGGCTCCAGATTTATCAGCAATAAACCAGCCAGCCGGAAGGGCCGAGC
GCAGAAGTGGTCCTGCAACTTTATCCGCCTCCATCCAGTCTATTAATTGTTGCCGGGAAGCTAGAGTAAG
TAGTTCGCCAGTTAATAGTTTGCGCAACGTTGTTGCCATTGCTACAGGCATCGTGGTGTCACGCTCGTCG
TTTGGTATGGCTTCATTCAGCTCCGGTTCCCAACGATCAAGGCGAGTTACATGATCCCCCATGTTGTGCA
AAAAAGCGGTTAGCTCCTTCGGTCCTCCGATCGTTGTCAGAAGTAAGTTGGCCGCAGTGTTATCACTCAT
GGTTATGGCAGCACTGCATAATTCTCTTACTGTCATGCCATCCGTAAGATGCTTTTCTGTGACTGGTGAG
TACTCAACCAAGTCATTCTGAGAATAGTGTATGCGGCGACCGAGTTGCTCTTGCCCGGCGTCAATACGGG
ATAATACCGCGCCACATAGCAGAACTTTAAAAGTGCTCATCATTGGAAAACGTTCTTCGGGGCGAAAACT
CTCAAGGATCTTACCGCTGTTGAGATCCAGTTCGATGTAACCCACTCGTGCACCCAACTGATCTTCAGCA
TCTTTTACTTTCACCAGCGTTTCTGGGTGAGCAAAAACAGGAAGGCAAAATGCCGCAAAAAAGGGAATAA
GGGCGACACGGAAATGTTGAATACTCATACTCTTCCTTTTTCAATATTATTGAAGCATTTATCAGGGTTA
TTGTCTCATGAGCGGATACATATTTGAATGTATTTAGAAAAATAAACAAATAGGGGTTCCGCGCACATTT
CCCCGAAAAGTGCCACCTGACGTC
